>Addgene plasmid #132481 | pARID4B-donor | addgene full sequence | sequence record 275473 | Addgene NGS Result
GACCTGCAGGCATGCAAGCTTGGCGTAATCATGGTCATAGCTGTTTCCTGTGTGAAATTGTTATCCGCTC
ACAATTCCACACAACATACGAGCCGGAAGCATAAAGTGTAAAGCCTGGGGTGCCTAATGAGTGAGCTAAC
TCACATTAATTGCGTTGCGCTCACTGCCCGCTTTCCAGTCGGGAAACCTGTCGTGCCAGCTGCATTAATG
AATCGGCCAACGCGCGGGGAGAGGCGGTTTGCGTATTGGGCGCTCTTCCGCTTCCTCGCTCACTGACTCG
CTGCGCTCGGTCGTTCGGCTGCGGCGAGCGGTATCAGCTCACTCAAAGGCGGTAATACGGTTATCCACAG
AATCAGGGGATAACGCAGGAAAGAACATGTGAGCAAAAGGCCAGCAAAAGGCCAGGAACCGTAAAAAGGC
CGCGTTGCTGGCGTTTTTCCATAGGCTCCGCCCCCCTGACGAGCATCACAAAAATCGACGCTCAAGTCAG
AGGTGGCGAAACCCGACAGGACTATAAAGATACCAGGCGTTTCCCCCTGGAAGCTCCCTCGTGCGCTCTC
CTGTTCCGACCCTGCCGCTTACCGGATACCTGTCCGCCTTTCTCCCTTCGGGAAGCGTGGCGCTTTCTCA
TAGCTCACGCTGTAGGTATCTCAGTTCGGTGTAGGTCGTTCGCTCCAAGCTGGGCTGTGTGCACGAACCC
CCCGTTCAGCCCGACCGCTGCGCCTTATCCGGTAACTATCGTCTTGAGTCCAACCCGGTAAGACACGACT
TATCGCCACTGGCAGCAGCCACTGGTAACAGGATTAGCAGAGCGAGGTATGTAGGCGGTGCTACAGAGTT
CTTGAAGTGGTGGCCTAACTACGGCTACACTAGAAGAACAGTATTTGGTATCTGCGCTCTGCTGAAGCCA
GTTACCTTCGGAAAAAGAGTTGGTAGCTCTTGATCCGGCAAACAAACCACCGCTGGTAGCGGTGGTTTTT
TTGTTTGCAAGCAGCAGATTACGCGCAGAAAAAAAGGATCTCAAGAAGATCCTTTGATCTTTTCTACGGG
GTCTGACGCTCAGTGGAACGAAAACTCACGTTAAGGGATTTTGGTCATGAGATTATCAAAAAGGATCTTC
ACCTAGATCCTTTTAAATTAAAAATGAAGTTTTAAATCAATCTAAAGTATATATGAGTAAACTTGGTCTG
ACAGTTACCAATGCTTAATCAGTGAGGCACCTATCTCAGCGATCTGTCTATTTCGTTCATCCATAGTTGC
CTGACTCCCCGTCGTGTAGATAACTACGATACGGGAGGGCTTACCATCTGGCCCCAGTGCTGCAATGATA
CCGCGAGACCCACGCTCACCGGCTCCAGATTTATCAGCAATAAACCAGCCAGCCGGAAGGGCCGAGCGCA
GAAGTGGTCCTGCAACTTTATCCGCCTCCATCCAGTCTATTAATTGTTGCCGGGAAGCTAGAGTAAGTAG
TTCGCCAGTTAATAGTTTGCGCAACGTTGTTGCCATTGCTACAGGCATCGTGGTGTCACGCTCGTCGTTT
GGTATGGCTTCATTCAGCTCCGGTTCCCAACGATCAAGGCGAGTTACATGATCCCCCATGTTGTGCAAAA
AAGCGGTTAGCTCCTTCGGTCCTCCGATCGTTGTCAGAAGTAAGTTGGCCGCAGTGTTATCACTCATGGT
TATGGCAGCACTGCATAATTCTCTTACTGTCATGCCATCCGTAAGATGCTTTTCTGTGACTGGTGAGTAC
TCAACCAAGTCATTCTGAGAATAGTGTATGCGGCGACCGAGTTGCTCTTGCCCGGCGTCAATACGGGATA
ATACCGCGCCACATAGCAGAACTTTAAAAGTGCTCATCATTGGAAAACGTTCTTCGGGGCGAAAACTCTC
AAGGATCTTACCGCTGTTGAGATCCAGTTCGATGTAACCCACTCGTGCACCCAACTGATCTTCAGCATCT
TTTACTTTCACCAGCGTTTCTGGGTGAGCAAAAACAGGAAGGCAAAATGCCGCAAAAAAGGGAATAAGGG
CGACACGGAAATGTTGAATACTCATACTCTTCCTTTTTCAATATTATTGAAGCATTTATCAGGGTTATTG
TCTCATGAGCGGATACATATTTGAATGTATTTAGAAAAATAAACAAATAGGGGTTCCGCGCACATTTCCC
CGAAAAGTGCCACCTGACGTCTAAGAAACCATTATTATCATGACATTAACCTATAAAAATAGGCGTATCA
CGAGGCCCTTTCGTCTCGCGCGTTTCGGTGATGACGGTGAAAACCTCTGACACATGCAGCTCCCGGAGAC
GGTCACAGCTTGTCTGTAAGCGGATGCCGGGAGCAGACAAGCCCGTCAGGGCGCGTCAGCGGGTGTTGGC
GGGTGTCGGGGCTGGCTTAACTATGCGGCATCAGAGCAGATTGTACTGAGAGTGCACCATATGCGGTGTG
AAATACCGCACAGATGCGTAAGGAGAAAATACCGCATCAGGCGCCATTCGCCATTCAGGCTGCGCAACTG
TTGGGAAGGGCGATCGGTGCGGGCCTCTTCGCTATTACGCCAGCTGGCGAAAGGGGGATGTGCTGCAAGG
CGATTAAGTTGGGTAACGCCAGGGTTTTCCCAGTCACGACGTTGTAAAACGACGGCCAGTGAATTCGAGC
TCGGTACCCATTTTGGGAGGCTGAGATGGGCGGATCATGAGGTCAGGAGATCGAGACCATCCTGGCTAAC
ATGGTGAAACCCCATCTCTACTAAAAATACAAAAAAATTAGCCGGGCGTGGTGGCGGGCGCTTATAGTCC
CAGCTACTGGGGGGGCTGAGGCAGGAGAATGGCGTGAACTCAGGAGGCAGAACTTTTAGTGAGCCAAGAT
CGAGCCACTGCACTCCAGCCTGGGCGACAGACAGAGCGAGACTTTGTCTCAAAAAACAAACAAACAAAAA
AAAACGAAAAAAGGAAACAGTGAGAGACTTCCTCTGATGAAAATAACTAATGTGTTATTTGCTTTGTAAA
CCTAGTGGCGGAGAATGCAACAGTTGAGCTATGCACTGTTTTGATCCAACTTGAAGAAGCAATTAAGCCT
CCCACTCTTGTCACCATTTACATGTACAAGAAAACTCCTAAGTACAGAAAGATGGAGGGATTAGGAGGGG
ACAAATGATTTTTGGATGGATTGCAGATTTTTCCTGTTTTGATACTTGTTTCACTGTTACAAAAAGTGTA
TTCTGTATTTTATTTCTGTGTCTTGTAGACTAGGCACAGTTCTTTCCCTCTTTGACCCACGCAGGAGCCT
TCCCTGGTCTGTCCTTTTCATTACTTCTGTAGTTGGGCACTGTCTAGCTTCTTGAGCTACACTAGCTTTT
CCTTTCTTCACATCGTAGAACTGTGAGAATTGACCACTGTTGTTGTAAGCTAAATGATTTTGGACAATAT
AGCGGAATTTTAGTTCAGAGGACTAGTATTTTCTGTCTATTGTTAGACATAAATTTTTATTAAGCTCTTG
GTTTGGTCTCCCTTTTCCTTAGGTGCTGCTACATCCTCATCCTCCTCTTCACCTTCATCCAGTTCCATAA
CAGCTGCTGTTATGTTAACTTTAGCTGAACCGTCAATGTCCAGCGCATCACAAAATGGAATGTCAGTTGA
GTGCAGGGGGATTCCAACTACTGCAAGCGAGAATCTTTATTTTCAGGGCGCCGCCAAATTCAAAGAAACC
GCTGCTGCTAAATTCGAACGCCAGCACATGGACAGCGGAGGTGGAGGTTCGAGCGGTCCCTCGGGTTCGT
CGAGCCTGGAAGTTCTGTTCCAGGGGCCCCTGTCGTCGAGCGGTCCCTCGGGTTCGATGGTGAGCAAAGG
CGAGGAGCTGTTCACCGGGGTGGTGCCCATCCTGGTCGAGCTGGACGGCGACGTAAACGGCCACAAGTTC
AGCGTGTCCGGCGAGGGCGAGGGCGATGCCACCTACGGCAAGCTGACCCTGAAGTTCATCTGCACCACCG
GCAAGCTGCCCGTGCCCTGGCCCACCCTCGTGACCACCCTGACCTACGGCGTGCAGTGCTTCAGCCGCTA
CCCCGACCACATGAAGCAGCACGACTTCTTCAAGTCCGCCATGCCCGAAGGCTACGTCCAGGAGCGCACC
ATCTTCTTCAAGGACGACGGCAACTACAAGACCCGCGCCGAGGTGAAGTTCGAGGGCGACACCCTGGTGA
ACCGCATCGAGCTGAAGGGCATCGACTTCAAGGAGGACGGCAACATCCTGGGGCACAAGCTGGAGTACAA
CTACAACAGCCACAACGTCTATATCATGGCCGACAAGCAGAAGAACGGCATCAAGGTGAACTTCAAGATC
CGCCACAACATCGAGGACGGCAGCGTGCAGCTCGCCGACCACTACCAGCAGAACACCCCCATCGGCGACG
GCCCCGTGCTGCTGCCCGACAACCACTACCTGAGCACCCAGTCCGCCCTGAGCAAAGACCCCAACGAGAA
GCGCGATCACATGGTCCTTAAGGAGTTCGTGACCGCCGCCGGGATCACTCTCGGCATGGACGAGCTGTAC
AAGTAATGATCTAGAGTCGAGTTAATTAAGAATTCCGCCCCCCCCCCTCTCCCTCCCCCCCCCTAACGTT
ACTGGCCGAAGCCGCTTGGAATAAGGCCGGTGTGCGTTTGTCTATATGTTATTTTCCACCATATTGCCGT
CTTTTGGCAATGTGAGGGCCCGGAAACCTGGCCCTGTCTTCTTGACGAGCATTCCTAGGGGTCTTTCCCC
TCTCGCCAAAGGAATGCAGGGTCTGTTGAATGTCGTGAAGGAAGCAGTTCCTCTGGAAGCTTCTTGAAGA
CAAACAACGTCTGTAGCGACCCTTTGCAGGCAGCGGAACCCCCCACCTGGCGACAGGTGCCTCTGCGGCC
AAAAGCCACGTGTATAAGATACACCTGCAAAGGCGGCACAACCCCAGTGCCACGTTGTGAGTTGGATAGT
TGTGGAAAGAGTCAAATGGCTCTCCTCAAGCGTATTCAACAAGGGGCTGAAGGATGCCCAGAAGGTACCC
CATTGTATGGGATCTGATCTGGGGCCTCGGTGCACATGCTTTACATGTGTTTAGTCGAGGTTAAAAAAAC
GTCTAGGCCCCCCGAACCACGGGGACGTGGTTTTCCTTTGAAAAACACGATGATAATATGGCCACAACCT
GTTACATTGCACAAGATAAAAATATATCATCACGAACAGTAAAACTGTCTGCTTACATAAACAGTAATAC
AAGGGGTGTTATGGGATCGGCCATTGAACAAGATGGATTGCACGCAGGTTCTCCGGCCGCTTGGGTGGAG
AGGCTATTCGGCTATGACTGGGCACAACAGACAATCGGCTGCTCTGATGCCGCCGTGTTCCGGCTGTCAG
CGCAGGGGCGCCCGGTTCTTTTTGTCAAGACCGACCTGTCCGGTGCCCTGAATGAACTGCAGGACGAGGC
AGCGCGGCTATCGTGGCTGGCCACGACGGGCGTTCCTTGCGCAGCTGTGCTCGACGTTGTCACTGAAGCG
GGAAGGGACTGGCTGCTATTGGGCGAAGTGCCGGGGCAGGATCTCCTGTCATCTCACCTTGCTCCTGCCG
AGAAAGTATCCATCATGGCTGATGCAATGCGGCGGCTGCATACGCTTGATCCGGCTACCTGCCCATTCGA
CCACCAAGCGAAACATCGCATCGAGCGAGCACGTACTCGGATGGAAGCCGGTCTTGTCGATCAGGATGAT
CTGGACGAAGAGCATCAGGGGCTCGCGCCAGCCGAACTGTTCGCCAGGCTCAAGGCGCGCATGCCCGACG
GCGAGGATCTCGTCGTGACCCATGGCGATGCCTGCTTGCCGAATATCATGGTGGAAAATGGCCGCTTTTC
TGGATTCATCGACTGTGGCCGGCTGGGTGTGGCGGACCGCTATCAGGACATAGCGTTGGCTACCCGTGAT
ATTGCTGAAGAGCTTGGCGGCGAATGGGCTGACCGCTTCCTCGTGCTTTACGGTATCGCCGCTCCCGATT
CGCAGCGCATCGCCTTCTATCGCCTTCTTGACGAGTTCTTCTGAGTCCAGCAGGACTTGCTAAAGCACTT
TGCACTTAATGGCTGTTGAGGGCCACTTTTTTTTTATACTGCACAGTGGCACAAAAAAATATCAGACAAG
CACTATTTTATATTTAAAAATTGTTTCTTGACAAGCTGACTTGGCACTTAAGTGCACTTTTTTATGAAGA
AAAAGTACAATGAACTGCTTTTCCTCAAGCAATAATTGTTTCCAACTTGTCTGGGAATTGTGTGTCTGGT
AACTGGAAGGCCTTCCACTGTGGCAAATGGAGGCTTTTCACTGCCTGTAGAGACAATACAGTAAGCATAG
TTAAGGGGTGGGTCAGAACATGTTAAGATAACTTACTGTATATGTATTCCCTTGTATTTTGTTAAAGCTG
GAACATTTGATATTTTTCCATTTATTTATGAAAAAATATGAACCTATTTTCATTTGTACAAGGTAATTGT
TTTTTAAAGCAAGTCACCTTAGGGTGGCTTTAATTGTATAAGTCAAGCACATGTAATAAATTCAAAACCT
GCAGTTAACAGGATATTAGACATCAATCCTGGTAACCAAATATTAAAGATTCTCTTTAAAAAAGACTGAA
CATGTTTACAGGTTTGAATTAGGCTAAAAGGTCTTGCAGTGGCTTTTCATGGCCCTTCAAATTGGAATGG
AACTACTGTACTTTGCCATTTTTCTATAAATCAGTATTTTTTTTTAATTTTGATATACATTGTGTGAAAA
AAGAAAATGGCTAATAAACTGTATTAAATCTTAAACAATGTATAAAGATTGTACTTAGCCAGTTCAAAGT
GTATATTTATTCATAATGAATTATAACAGTTATATTTTTGTGTTTTCTTGTAAATGTTTCTTTTCCCTTA
AATACAGATAATTCATTTGTATTGCTTATTTTATTATGAGCTACAACAAAAGGACTTCAGGAACAAGTAA
TGTATTAGTATGGTTCAAGATTGTTGATAGGAACTGTCTCAAAAGGATGGTGGTTATTTTAAATATAAAT
AGCTAATGGGGGTGGTAGGCCTATAAAATTAAATGCCTTGTATAAAATCCAAAATGAATGCAAAATTGTT
TTCACTTGTATTGACTTTATGTTGTATGATTCCAATCTCTGTTCTGTTTGGCACTTG
Features (pLannotate 1.2.2; 17 found; start..end, strand, type, name):
      1..21      +  misc_feature   MCS (fragment): pUC18/19 multiple cloning site
     58..74      -  protein_bind   lac operator: The lac repressor binds to the lac operator to inhibit transcription in E. coli. This inhibition can be relieved by adding lactose or isopropyl-β-D-thiogalactopyranoside (IPTG). lac repressor encoded by lacI
     82..112     -  promoter       lac promoter: promoter for the E. coli lac operon
    127..148     -  protein_bind   CAP binding site: CAP binding activates transcription in the presence of cAMP. E. coli catabolite activator protein
    161..253     -  CDS            lacI (fragment): lac repressor; lacI; The lac repressor binds to the lac operator to inhibit transcription in E. coli. This inhibition can be relieved by adding lactose or isopropyl-β-D-thiogalactopyranoside (IPTG).
    436..1024    -  rep_origin     ori: high-copy-number ColE1/pMB1/pBR322/pUC origin of replication
   1195..2055    -  CDS            AmpR: β-lactamase; bla; confers resistance to ampicillin, carbenicillin, and related antibiotics
   2056..2160    -  promoter       AmpR promoter: bla
   2255..2290    +  CDS            rop (fragment): Rop protein, which maintains plasmids at low copy number; rop
   2392..2491    +  misc_feature   bom (fragment): basis of mobility region from pBR322
   2497..2654    -  CDS            lacZα (fragment): LacZα fragment of β-galactosidase; lacZ fragment
   2698..2925    -  CDS            GVQW1 (fragment): GVQW1_HUMAN - Also known as TIGD1L2. Experimental evidence at transcript level: Swiss-Prot protein existence level 2. From Homo sapiens (Human).
   3668..3688    +  CDS            capTEV™ (fragment): composite tag for in vivo biotinylation, TEV protease cleavage, and 6xHis tagging
   3702..3746    +  CDS            S-Tag: affinity and epitope tag derived from pancreatic ribonuclease A
   3837..4556    +  CDS            EGFP: the original enhanced GFP (Yang et al., 1996) mammalian codon-optimized
   4594..5179    +  misc_feature   IRES2: internal ribosome entry site (IRES) of the encephalomyocarditis virus (EMCV)
   5261..6064    +  CDS            NeoR/KanR: aminoglycoside phosphotransferase from Tn5; aph(3')-II (or nptII); confers resistance to neomycin, kanamycin, and G418 (Geneticin®)
