[The description below was written by a language model from this plasmid's Addgene catalogue record and pLannotate feature annotations shown in this document.]
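Description:
pARID4B-donor is a homology-directed repair donor plasmid built on the high-copy pUC19 backbone, intended for CRISPR-mediated knock-in of a GFP tag at the human ARID4B locus so that the endogenous protein is expressed as a C-terminal GFP fusion. It is propagated in E. coli through the pUC-type ColE1/pMB1 origin. The backbone carries the β-lactamase gene with its own promoter, and the record lists dual ampicillin and kanamycin selection, the latter matching the Tn5 NeoR/KanR gene in the insert. Remnants of the pUC19 lac promoter/operator, lacZα and polylinker flank the cloned region.

The annotated payload is a promoterless tagging cassette: a short fragment matching a TEV-cleavage/His-type composite tag, an S-Tag, EGFP, then an EMCV IRES2 followed by NeoR/KanR. No mammalian promoter is annotated in the cassette. This arrangement suggests that, after in-frame integration at the end of the ARID4B coding sequence, the endogenous promoter would drive a bicistronic transcript. That transcript would encode the tagged ARID4B-GFP fusion and, via the IRES, the neomycin phosphotransferase, which would allow G418 selection of correctly targeted cells.

The unannotated stretches on either side of the cassette presumably hold the ARID4B homology arms. The insert was assembled by Gibson cloning, with K562 cells recorded as the cloning source. The feature table does not label these arms explicitly; the only hit in the upstream stretch is a fragment matching human GVQW1, which probably reflects similarity within the genomic sequence rather than a designed element. The record does not describe the guide RNA or the nuclease to be paired with this donor.
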