Addgene plasmid #132481: pARID4B-donor
Purpose: CRISPR donor plasmid to create GFP fusion proteins
Depositing lab: Kevin White. Depositing organization: University of Chicago.
Backbone
  Vector backbone: pUC19
  Vector type: CRISPR
Growth in bacteria
  Bacterial resistance: Ampicillin and Kanamycin, 100 & 50 μg/mL
  Growth temperature: 37°C
  Growth strain: TOP10
  Copy number: High Copy
Gene/Insert
  Gene/Insert name: ARID4B
  Species: H. sapiens (human)
  Mutation: none
  Entrez Gene: ARID4B (a.k.a. BCAA, BRCAA1, RBBP1L1, RBP1L1, SAP180)
  Tag / fusion protein: GFP (C terminal on backbone)
  Cloning method: Gibson Cloning
Terms and licenses: Academic/Nonprofit Terms; Industry Terms: Not Available to Industry
Depositor comments: Cloning source: K562
How to cite: pARID4B-donor was a gift from Kevin White (Addgene plasmid # 132481 ; http://n2t.net/addgene:132481 ; RRID:Addgene_132481)
